Addgene plasmid #212938: pGL3 Enhancer Vector
Purpose: (Empty Backbone) Firefly luciferase vector for investigating regions controlling transcription
Depositing lab: Debrya Groskreutz. Depositing organization: Promega Corporation.
Backbone
  Vector backbone: pGL3
  Backbone manufacturer: Promega
  Vector type: Luciferase
Growth in bacteria
  Bacterial resistance: Ampicillin, 100 μg/mL
  Growth temperature: 37°C
  Growth strain: DH5alpha
  Copy number: High Copy
Gene/Insert
  Gene/Insert name: None
  Mutation: WT
Terms and licenses: Academic/Nonprofit Terms; Industry Terms: Not Available to Industry
Depositor comments: luc+, firefly luciferase (U47297). Full sequence: https://www.promega.com/products/luciferase-assays/genetic-reporter-vectors-and-cell-lines/pgl3-luciferase-reporter-vectors/~/media/0B2495AF067D4279AFE06896D96C6026.ashx.
How to cite: pGL3 Enhancer Vector was a gift from Debrya Groskreutz (Addgene plasmid # 212938 ; http://n2t.net/addgene:212938 ; RRID:Addgene_212938)
