[The description below was written by a language model from this plasmid's Addgene catalogue record and pLannotate feature annotations shown in this document.]
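Description:
pGL3 Enhancer Vector is an empty-backbone firefly luciferase reporter plasmid from the Promega pGL3 series, intended for studying DNA regions that control transcription. The sequenced record is 5,064 nt and carries no insert. It is maintained in E. coli at high copy through a ColE1/pUC-type origin and selected with ampicillin via the β-lactamase gene and its own bla promoter. An f1 bacteriophage origin is also present, which permits production of single-stranded DNA.

The reporter is luc+, the modified firefly luciferase coding sequence, followed by an SV40 polyadenylation signal. No promoter is annotated directly upstream of luc+. Instead, the region preceding the reporter contains a synthetic poly(A) signal and an RNA polymerase II transcriptional pause site from the human α2 globin gene, elements that terminate spurious transcripts arising in the backbone and so lower background luciferase signal. Downstream of the luciferase poly(A) signal lies a fragment annotated as the SV40 enhancer and early promoter. Given the vector's name and this element's position after the reporter unit, it most plausibly serves as the enhancer rather than driving luc+, although the record does not state this explicitly.

This arrangement suits the testing of candidate promoter fragments cloned upstream of luc+, since the downstream enhancer can boost expression from weak promoters, with luciferase activity in transfected cells as the readout. The record does not describe the cloning sites. The short annotated hits to SV40 large T antigen, the tetracycline resistance gene and lacZα are partial fragments, most likely non-functional remnants of the vector's construction.
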