Features (pLannotate 1.2.2; 12 found; start..end, strand, type, name):
     88..1740    +  CDS            luciferase: firefly luciferase; luc+; enhanced luc+ version of the luciferase gene
   1781..1902    -  polyA_signal   SV40 poly(A) signal: SV40 polyadenylation signal
   1925..1993    -  CDS            large T antigen (fragment): large T antigen from SV40 (simian virus 40)
   2015..2249    -  promoter       SV40 promoter (fragment): SV40 enhancer and early promoter
   2255..2387    +  CDS            TcR (fragment): tetracycline efflux protein; tet; confers resistance to tetracycline
   2567..3155    -  rep_origin     ori: high-copy-number ColE1/pMB1/pBR322/pUC origin of replication
   3326..4186    -  CDS            AmpR: β-lactamase; bla; confers resistance to ampicillin, carbenicillin, and related antibiotics
   4187..4291    -  promoter       AmpR promoter: bla
   4318..4746    +  rep_origin     f1 ori (sequence partly withheld): f1 bacteriophage origin of replication; arrow indicates direction of (+) strand synthesis
   4778..4845    -  CDS            lacZα (fragment): LacZα fragment of β-galactosidase; lacZ fragment
   4904..4952    +  polyA_signal   poly(A) signal: synthetic polyadenylation signal
   4966..5057    +  misc_feature   pause site: RNA polymerase II transcriptional pause signal from the human α2 globin gene
>Addgene plasmid #212938 | pGL3 Enhancer Vector | addgene full sequence | sequence record 419193 | Addgene NGS Result
GGTACCGAGCTCTTACGCGTGCTAGCCCGGGCTCGAGATCTGCGATCTAAGTAAGCTTGGCATTCCGGTA
CTGTTGGTAAAGCCACCATGGAAGACGCCAAAAACATAAAGAAAGGCCCGGCGCCATTCTATCCGCTGGA
AGATGGAACCGCTGGAGAGCAACTGCATAAGGCTATGAAGAGATACGCCCTGGTTCCTGGAACAATTGCT
TTTACAGATGCACATATCGAGGTGGACATCACTTACGCTGAGTACTTCGAAATGTCCGTTCGGTTGGCAG
AAGCTATGAAACGATATGGGCTGAATACAAATCACAGAATCGTCGTATGCAGTGAAAACTCTCTTCAATT
CTTTATGCCGGTGTTGGGCGCGTTATTTATCGGAGTTGCAGTTGCGCCCGCGAACGACATTTATAATGAA
CGTGAATTGCTCAACAGTATGGGCATTTCGCAGCCTACCGTGGTGTTCGTTTCCAAAAAGGGGTTGCAAA
AAATTTTGAACGTGCAAAAAAAGCTCCCAATCATCCAAAAAATTATTATCATGGATTCTAAAACGGATTA
CCAGGGATTTCAGTCGATGTACACGTTCGTCACATCTCATCTACCTCCCGGTTTTAATGAATACGATTTT
GTGCCAGAGTCCTTCGATAGGGACAAGACAATTGCACTGATCATGAACTCCTCTGGATCTACTGGTCTGC
CTAAAGGTGTCGCTCTGCCTCATAGAACTGCCTGCGTGAGATTCTCGCATGCCAGAGATCCTATTTTTGG
CAATCAAATCATTCCGGATACTGCGATTTTAAGTGTTGTTCCATTCCATCACGGTTTTGGAATGTTTACT
ACACTCGGATATTTGATATGTGGATTTCGAGTCGTCTTAATGTATAGATTTGAAGAAGAGCTGTTTCTGA
GGAGCCTTCAGGATTACAAGATTCAAAGTGCGCTGCTGGTGCCAACCCTATTCTCCTTCTTCGCCAAAAG
CACTCTGATTGACAAATACGATTTATCTAATTTACACGAAATTGCTTCTGGTGGCGCTCCCCTCTCTAAG
GAAGTCGGGGAAGCGGTTGCCAAGAGGTTCCATCTGCCAGGTATCAGGCAAGGATATGGGCTCACTGAGA
CTACATCAGCTATTCTGATTACACCCGAGGGGGATGATAAACCGGGCGCGGTCGGTAAAGTTGTTCCATT
TTTTGAAGCGAAGGTTGTGGATCTGGATACCGGGAAAACGCTGGGCGTTAATCAAAGAGGCGAACTGTGT
GTGAGAGGTCCTATGATTATGTCCGGTTATGTAAACAATCCGGAAGCGACCAACGCCTTGATTGACAAGG
ATGGATGGCTACATTCTGGAGACATAGCTTACTGGGACGAAGACGAACACTTCTTCATCGTTGACCGCCT
GAAGTCTCTGATTAAGTACAAAGGCTATCAGGTGGCTCCCGCTGAATTGGAATCCATCTTGCTCCAACAC
CCCAACATCTTCGACGCAGGTGTCGCAGGTCTTCCCGACGATGACGCCGGTGAACTTCCCGCCGCCGTTG
TTGTTTTGGAGCACGGAAAGACGATGACGGAAAAAGAGATCGTGGATTACGTCGCCAGTCAAGTAACAAC
CGCGAAAAAGTTGCGCGGAGGAGTTGTGTTTGTGGACGAAGTACCGAAAGGTCTTACCGGAAAACTCGAC
GCAAGAAAAATCAGAGAGATCCTCATAAAGGCCAAGAAGGGCGGAAAGATCGCCGTGTAATTCTAGAGTC
GGGGCGGCCGGCCGCTTCGAGCAGACATGATAAGATACATTGATGAGTTTGGACAAACCACAACTAGAAT
GCAGTGAAAAAAATGCTTTATTTGTGAAATTTGTGATGCTATTGCTTTATTTGTAACCATTATAAGCTGC
AATAAACAAGTTAACAACAACAATTGCATTCATTTTATGTTTCAGGTTCAGGGGGAGGTGTGGGAGGTTT
TTTAAAGCAAGTAAAACCTCTACAAATGTGGTAAAATCGATAAGGATCTGAACGATGGAGCGGAGAATGG
GCGGAACTGGGCGGAGTTAGGGGCGGGATGGGCGGAGTTAGGGGCGGGACTATGGTTGCTGACTAATTGA
GATGCATGCTTTGCATACTTCTGCCTGCTGGGGAGCCTGGGGACTTTCCACACCTGGTTGCTGACTAATT
GAGATGCATGCTTTGCATACTTCTGCCTGCTGGGGAGCCTGGGGACTTTCCACACCCTAACTGACACACA
TTCCACAGCGGATCCGTCGACCGATGCCCTTGAGAGCCTTCAACCCAGTCAGCTCCTTCCGGTGGGCGCG
GGGCATGACTATCGTCGCCGCACTTATGACTGTCTTCTTTATCATGCAACTCGTAGGACAGGTGCCGGCA
GCGCTCTTCCGCTTCCTCGCTCACTGACTCGCTGCGCTCGGTCGTTCGGCTGCGGCGAGCGGTATCAGCT
CACTCAAAGGCGGTAATACGGTTATCCACAGAATCAGGGGATAACGCAGGAAAGAACATGTGAGCAAAAG
GCCAGCAAAAGGCCAGGAACCGTAAAAAGGCCGCGTTGCTGGCGTTTTTCCATAGGCTCCGCCCCCCTGA
CGAGCATCACAAAAATCGACGCTCAAGTCAGAGGTGGCGAAACCCGACAGGACTATAAAGATACCAGGCG
TTTCCCCCTGGAAGCTCCCTCGTGCGCTCTCCTGTTCCGACCCTGCCGCTTACCGGATACCTGTCCGCCT
TTCTCCCTTCGGGAAGCGTGGCGCTTTCTCATAGCTCACGCTGTAGGTATCTCAGTTCGGTGTAGGTCGT
TCGCTCCAAGCTGGGCTGTGTGCACGAACCCCCCGTTCAGCCCGACCGCTGCGCCTTATCCGGTAACTAT
CGTCTTGAGTCCAACCCGGTAAGACACGACTTATCGCCACTGGCAGCAGCCACTGGTAACAGGATTAGCA
GAGCGAGGTATGTAGGCGGTGCTACAGAGTTCTTGAAGTGGTGGCCTAACTACGGCTACACTAGAAGAAC
AGTATTTGGTATCTGCGCTCTGCTGAAGCCAGTTACCTTCGGAAAAAGAGTTGGTAGCTCTTGATCCGGC
AAACAAACCACCGCTGGTAGCGGTGGTTTTTTTGTTTGCAAGCAGCAGATTACGCGCAGAAAAAAAGGAT
CTCAAGAAGATCCTTTGATCTTTTCTACGGGGTCTGACGCTCAGTGGAACGAAAACTCACGTTAAGGGAT
TTTGGTCATGAGATTATCAAAAAGGATCTTCACCTAGATCCTTTTAAATTAAAAATGAAGTTTTAAATCA
ATCTAAAGTATATATGAGTAAACTTGGTCTGACAGTTACCAATGCTTAATCAGTGAGGCACCTATCTCAG
CGATCTGTCTATTTCGTTCATCCATAGTTGCCTGACTCCCCGTCGTGTAGATAACTACGATACGGGAGGG
CTTACCATCTGGCCCCAGTGCTGCAATGATACCGCGAGACCCACGCTCACCGGCTCCAGATTTATCAGCA
ATAAACCAGCCAGCCGGAAGGGCCGAGCGCAGAAGTGGTCCTGCAACTTTATCCGCCTCCATCCAGTCTA
TTAATTGTTGCCGGGAAGCTAGAGTAAGTAGTTCGCCAGTTAATAGTTTGCGCAACGTTGTTGCCATTGC
TACAGGCATCGTGGTGTCACGCTCGTCGTTTGGTATGGCTTCATTCAGCTCCGGTTCCCAACGATCAAGG
CGAGTTACATGATCCCCCATGTTGTGCAAAAAAGCGGTTAGCTCCTTCGGTCCTCCGATCGTTGTCAGAA
GTAAGTTGGCCGCAGTGTTATCACTCATGGTTATGGCAGCACTGCATAATTCTCTTACTGTCATGCCATC
CGTAAGATGCTTTTCTGTGACTGGTGAGTACTCAACCAAGTCATTCTGAGAATAGTGTATGCGGCGACCG
AGTTGCTCTTGCCCGGCGTCAATACGGGATAATACCGCGCCACATAGCAGAACTTTAAAAGTGCTCATCA
TTGGAAAACGTTCTTCGGGGCGAAAACTCTCAAGGATCTTACCGCTGTTGAGATCCAGTTCGATGTAACC
CACTCGTGCACCCAACTGATCTTCAGCATCTTTTACTTTCACCAGCGTTTCTGGGTGAGCAAAAACAGGA
AGGCAAAATGCCGCAAAAAAGGGAATAAGGGCGACACGGAAATGTTGAATACTCATACTCTTCCTTTTTC
AATATTATTGAAGCATTTATCAGGGTTATTGTCTCATGAGCGGATACATATTTGAATGTATTTAGAAAAA
TAAACAAATAGGGGTTCCGCGCACATTTCCCCGAAAAGTGCCACCTG
[124 nt withheld, positions 4318-4441]
C
[91 nt withheld, positions 4443-4533]
A
[49 nt withheld, positions 4535-4583]
CCTTTGACGTTGGAGTCCACGTTCTTT
[37 nt withheld, positions 4611-4647]
ACCCTATCTCGGTCTATTCTTTTGATTTATAAGGGATTTTGCCGATTTCGGCCTATTGGTTAAAAAATGA
GCTGATTTAACAAAAATTTAACGCGAATTTTAACAAAATATTAACGCTTACAATTTGCCATTCGCCATTC
AGGCTGCGCAACTGTTGGGAAGGGCGATCGGTGCGGGCCTCTTCGCTATTACGCCAGCCCAAGCTACCAT
GATAAGTAAGTAATATTAAGGTACGGGAGGTACTTGGAGCGGCCGCAATAAAATATCTTTATTTTCATTA
CATCTGTGTGTTGGTTTTTTGTGTGAATCGATAGTACTAACATACGCTCTCCATCAAAACAAAACGAAAC
AAAACAAACTAGCAAAATAGGCTGTCCCCAGTGCAAGTGCAGGTGCCAGAACATTTCTCTATCGATA
